>Addgene plasmid #68940 | pRMC2 | addgene full sequence | sequence record 171245 | Addgene NGS result
GGTGATGACGGTGAAAACCTCTGACACATGCAGCTCCCGGAGACGGTCACAGCTTGTCTGTAAGCGGATG
CCGGGAGCAGACAAGCCCGTCAGGGCGCGTCAGCGGGTGTTGGCGGGTGTCGGGGCTGGCTTAACTATGC
GGCATCAGAGCAGATTGTACTGAGAGTGCACCATATGCGGTGTGAAATACCGCACAGATGCGTAAGGAGA
AAATACCGCATCAGGCGCCATTCGCCATTCAGGCTGCGCAACTGTTGGGAAGGGCGATCGGTGCGGGCCT
CTTCGCTATTACGCCAGCTGGCGAAAGGGGGATGTGCTGCAAGGCGATTAAGTTGGGTAACGCCAGGGTT
TTCCCAGTCACGACGTTGTAAAACGACGGCCAGTGAATTCGAGCTCAGATCTGTTAACGGTACCATCAAG
CTTATTTTAATTATACTCATGTGCTGCAAGGCGATTAAGTTGGGTAACGCCAGGGTTTTCCCAGTCACGA
CGTTGTAAAACGACGGCCAGTGAATTCGAGCTCAGATCTGTTAACGGTACCATCAAGCTTATTTTAATTA
TACTCTATCAATGATAGAGTGTCAATATTTTTTTTAGTTTTTCATGAACTCGAGGGGATCCAAATAAAAA
ACTAGTTTGACAAATAACTCTATCAATGATATAATGTCAACAAAAAGGAGGAATTAATGATGTCTAGATT
AGATAAAAGTAAAGTGATTAACAGCGCATTAGAGCTGCTTAATGAGGTCGGAATCGAAGGTTTAACAACC
CGTAAACTCGCCCAGAAGCTAGGTGTAGAGCAGCCTACATTGTATTGGCATGTAAAAAATAAGCGGGCTT
TGCTCGACGCCTTAGCCATTGAGATGTTAGATAGGCACCATACTCACTTTTGCCCTTTAGAAGGGGAAAG
CTGGCAAGATTTTTTACGTAATAACGCTAAAAGTTTTAGATGTGCTTTACTAAGTCATCGCGATGGAGCA
AAAGTACATTTAGGTACACGGCCTACAGAAAAACAGTATGAAACTCTCGAAAATCAATTAGCCTTTTTAT
GCCAACAAGGTTTTTCACTAGAGAATGCATTATATGCACTCAGCGCTGTGGGGCATTTTACTTTAGGTTG
CGTATTGGAAGATCAAGAGCATCAAGTCGCTAAAGAAGAAAGGGAAACACCTACTACTGATAGTATGCCG
CCATTATTACGACAAGCTATCGAATTATTTGATCACCAAGGTGCAGAGCCAGCCTTCTTATTCGGCCTTG
AATTGATCATATGCGGATTAGAAAAACAACTTAAATGTGAAAGTGGGTCTTAAAAGCAGCATAACCTTTT
TCCGTGATGGTAACTTCACGGTAACCAAGATGTCGAGTTATCGATACCGTCGACCTGCAGGCATGCAAGC
TTTTAAAAAGCAAATATGAGCCAAATAAATATATTCTAATTCTACAAACAAAAATTTGAGCAAATTCAGT
GTCGATTTTTTAAGACACTGCCCAGTTACATGCAAATTAAAATTTTCATGATTTTTTATAGTTCCTAACA
GGGTTAAAATTTGTATAACGAAAGTATAATGTTTATATAACGTTAGTATAATAAAGCATTTTAACATTAT
ACTTTTGATAATCGTTTATCGTCGTCATCACAATAACTTTTAAAATACTCGTGCATAATTCAACAGCTGA
CCTCCCAATAACTACATGGTGTTATCGGGAGGTCAGCTGTTAGCACTTATATTTTGTTATTGTTCTTCCT
CGATTTCGTCTATCATTTTGTGATTAATTTCTCTTTTTTCTTGTTCTGTTAAGTCATAAAGTTCACTAGC
TAAATACTCTTTTTGTTTCCAAATATAAAAAATTTGATAGATATATTCGGTTGGATCAATTTCTTTTAAG
TAATCTAAATCCCCATTTTTTAATTTCTTTTTAGCCTCTTTAAATAATCCTGAATAAACTAATACCTGTT
TACCTTTAAGTGATTTATAAAATGCATCAAAGACTTTTTGATTTATTAAATAATCACTATCTTTACCAGA
ATACTTAGCCATTTCATATAATTCTTTATTATTATTTTGTCTTATTTTTTGAACTTGAACTTGTGTTATT
TCTGAAATGCCCGTTACATCACGCCATAAATCTAACCATTCTTGTTGGCTAATATAATATCTTTTATCTG
TGAAATACGATTTATTTACTGCAATTAACACATGAAAATGAGGATTATAATCATCTCTTTTTTTATTATA
TGTAATCTCTAACTTACGAACATATCCCTTTATAACACTACCTACTTTTTTTCTCTTTATAAGTTTTCTA
AAAGAATTATTATAACGTTTTATTTCATTTTCTAATTCATCACTCATTACATTAGGTGTAGTCAAAGTTA
AAAAGATAAACTCCTTTTTCTCTTGCTGCTTAATATATTGCATCATCAAAGATAAACCCAATGCATCTTT
TCTAGCTTTTCTCCAAGCACAGACAGGACAAAATCGATTTTTACAAGAATTAGCTTTATATAATTTCTGT
TTTTCTAAAGTTTTATCAGCTACAAAAGACAGAAATGTATTGCAATCTTCAACTAAATCCATTTGATTCT
CTCCAATATGACGTTTAATAAATTTCTGAAATACTTGATTTCTTTGTTTTTTCTCAGTATACTTTTCCAT
GTTATAACACATAAAAACAACTTAGTTTTCACAAACTATGACAATAAAAAAAGTTGCTTTTTCCCCTTTC
TATGTATGTTTTTTACTATTCATTTAAAACGATACATTAATAGGTACGAAAAAGCAACTTTTTTTGCGCT
TAAAACCAGTCATACCAATAACTTAAGGGTAACTAGCCTCGCCGGCAATAGTTACCCTTATTATCAAGAT
AAGAAAGAAAAGGATTTTTCGCTACGCTCAAATCCTTTAAAAAAACACAAAAGACCACATTTTTTAATGT
GGTCTTTTATTCTTCAACTAAAGCACCCATTAGTTCAACAAACGAAAATTGGATAAAGTGGGATATTTTT
AAAATATATATTTATGTTACAGTAATATTGACTTTTAAAAAAGGATTGATTCTAATGAAGAAAGCAGACA
AGTAAGCCTCCTAAATTCACTTTAGATAAAAATTTAGGAGGCATATCAAATGAACTTTAATAAAATTGAT
TTAGACAATTGGAAGAGAAAAGAGATATTTAATCATTATTTGAACCAACAAACGACTTTTAGTATAACCA
CAGAAATTGATATTAGTGTTTTATACCGAAACATAAAACAAGAAGGATATAAATTTTACCCTGCATTTAT
TTTCTTAGTGACAAGGGTGATAAACTCAAATACAGCTTTTAGAACTGGTTACAATAGCGACGGAGAGTTA
GGTTATTGGGATAAGTTAGAGCCACTTTATACAATTTTTGATGGTGTATCTAAAACATTCTCTGGTATTT
GGACTCCTGTAAAGAATGACTTCAAAGAGTTTTATGATTTATACCTTTCTGATGTAGAGAAATATAATGG
TTCGGGGAAATTGTTTCCCAAAACACCTATACCTGAAAATGCTTTTTCTCTTTCTATTATTCCATGGACT
TCATTTACTGGGTTTAACTTAAATATCAATAATAATAGTAATTACCTTCTACCCATTATTACAGCAGGAA
AATTCATTAATAAAGGTAATTCAATATATTTACCGCTATCTTTACAGGTACATCATTCTGTTTGTGATGG
TTATCATGCAGGATTGTTTATGAACTCTATTCAGGAATTGTCAGATAGGCCTAATGACTGGCTTTTATAA
TATGAGATAATGCCGACTGTACTTTTTACAGTCGGTTTTCTAATGTCACTAACCTGCCCCGTTAGTTGAA
GAAGGTTTTTATATTACAGCTCCAGATCCATATCCTTCTTTTTCTGAACCGACTTCTCCTTTTTCGCTTC
TTTATTCCAATTGCTTTATTGACGTTGAGCCTCGGAACCCTTAACAATCCCAAAACTTGTCGAATGGTCG
GCTTAATAGCTCACGCTATGCCGACATTCGTCTGCAAGTTTAGTTAAGGGTTCTTCTCAACGCACAATAA
ATTTTCTCGGCATAAATGCGTGGTCTAATTTTTATTTTTAATAACCTTGATAGCAAAAAATGCCATTCCA
ATACAAAACCACATACCTATAATCGATAACCACATAACAGTCATAAAACCACTCCTTTTTAACAAACTTT
ATCACAAGAAATATTTAAATTTTAAATGCCTTTATTTTGAATTTTAAGGGGCATTTTAAAGATTTAGGGG
TAAATCATATAGTTTTATGCCTAAAAACCTACAGAAGCTTGGCGTAATCATGGTCATAGCTGTTTCCTGT
GTGAAATTGTTATCCGCTCACAATTCCACACAACATACGAGCCGGAAGCATAAAGTGTAAAGCCTGGGGT
GCCTAATGAGTGAGCTAACTCACATTAATTGCGTTGCGCTCACTGTCCGCTTTCCAGTCGGGAAACCTGT
CGTGCCAGCTGCATTAATGAATCGGCCAACGCGCGGGGAGAGGCGGTTTGCGTATTGGGCGCTCTTCCGC
TTCCTCGCTCACTGACTCGCTGCGCTCGGTCGTTCGGCTGCGGCGAGCGGTATCAGCTCACTCAAAGGCG
GTAATACGGTTATCCACAGAATCAGGGGATAACGCAGGAAAGAACATGTGAGCAAAAGGCCAGCAAAAGG
CCAGGAACCGTAAAAAGGCCGCGTTGCTGGCGTTTTTCCATAGGCTCCGCCCCCCTGACGAGCATCACAA
AAATCGACGCTCAAGTCAGAGGTGGCGAAACCCGACAGGACTATAAAGATACCAGGCGTTTCCCCCTGGA
AGCTCCCTCGTGCGCTCTCCTGTTCCGACCCTGCCGCTTACCGGATACCTGTCCGCCTTTCTCCCTTCGG
GAAGCGTGGCGCTTTCTCATAGCTCACGCTGTAGGTATCTCAGTTCGGTGTAGGTCGTTCGCTCCAAGCT
GGGCTGTGTGCACGAACCCCCCGTTCAGCCCGACCGCTGCGCCTTATCCGGTAACTATCGTCTTGAGTCC
AACCCGGTAAGACACGACTTATCGCCACTGGCAGCAGCCACTGGTAACAGGATTAGCAGAGCGAGGTATG
TAGGCGGTGCTACAGAGTTCTTGAAGTGGTGGCCTAACTACGGCTACACTAGAAGAACAGTATTTGGTAT
CTGCGCTCTGCTGAAGCCAGTTACCTTCGGAAAAAGAGTTGGTAGCTCTTGATCCGGCAAACAAACCACC
GCTGGTAGCGGTGGTTTTTTTGTTTGCAAGCAGCAGATTACGCGCAGAAAAAAAGGATCTCAAGAAGATC
CTTTGATCTTTTCTACGGGGTCTGACGCTCAGTGGAACGAAAACTCACGTTAAGGGATTTTGGTCATGAG
ATTATCAAAAAGGATCTTCACCTAGATCCTTTTAAATTAAAAATGAAGTTTTAAATCAATCTAAAGTATA
TATGAGTAAACTTGGTCTGACAGTTACCAATGCTTAATCAGTGAGGCACCTATCTCAGCGATCTGTCTAT
TTCGTTCATCCATAGTTGCCTGACTCCCCGTCGTGTAGATAACTACGATACGGGAGGGCTTACCATCTGG
CCCCAGTGCTGCAATGATACCGCGAGACCCACGCTCACCGGCTCCAGATTTATCAGCAATAAACCAGCCA
GCCGGAAGGGCCGAGCGCAGAAGTGGTCCTGCAACTTTATCCGCCTCCATCCAGTCTATTAATTGTTGCC
GGGAAGCTAGAGTAAGTAGTTCGCCAGTTAATAGTTTGCGCAACGTTGTTGCCATTGCTACAGGCATCGT
GGTGTCACGCTCGTCGTTTGGTATGGCTTCATTCAGCTCCGGTTCCCAACGATCAAGGCGAGTTACATGA
TCCCCCATGTTGTGCAAAAAAGCGGTTAGCTCCTTCGGTCCTCCGATCGTTGTCAGAAGTAAGTTGGCCG
CAGTGTTATCACTCATGGTTATGGCAGCACTGCATAATTCTCTTACTGTCATGCCATCCGTAAGATGCTT
TTCTGTGACTGGTGAGTACTCAACCAAGTCATTCTGAGAATAGTGTATGCGGCGACCGAGTTGCTCTTGC
CCGGCGTCAATACGGGATAATACCGCGCCACATAGCAGAACTTTAAAAGTGCTCATCATTGGAAAACGTT
CTTCGGGGCGAAAACTCTCAAGGATCTTACCGCTGTTGAGATCCAGTTCGATGTAACCCACTCGTGCACC
CAACTGATCTTCAGCATCTTTTACTTTCACCAGCGTTTCTGGGTGAGCAAAAACAGGAAGGCAAAATGCC
GCAAAAAAGGGAATAAGGGCGACACGGAAATGTTGAATACTCATACTCTTCCTTTTTCAATATTATTGAA
GCATTTATCAGGGTTATTGTCTCATGAGCGGATACATATTTGAATGTATTTAGAAAAATAAACAAATAGG
GGTTCCGCGCACATTTCCCCGAAAAGTGCCACCTGACGTCTAAGAAACCATTATTATCATGACATTAACC
TATAAAAATAGGCGTATCACGAGGCCCTTTCGTCTCGCGCGTTTC
Features (pLannotate 1.2.2; 18 found; start..end, strand, type, name):
    126..225     +  misc_feature   bom (fragment): basis of mobility region from pBR322
    231..388     -  CDS            lacZα (fragment): LacZα fragment of β-galactosidase; lacZ fragment
    439..515     -  CDS            lacZα (fragment): LacZα fragment of β-galactosidase; lacZ fragment
    562..580     -  protein_bind   tet operator: bacterial operator O1 for the tetR and tetA genes tetracycline repressor TetR
    690..1313    +  CDS            TetR: tetracycline repressor TetR; tetR from transposon Tn10; TetR binds to the tetracycline operator tetO to inhibit transcription. This inhibition can be relieved by adding tetracycline or doxycycline.
   1368..1386    +  misc_feature   MCS (fragment): pBluescript multiple cloning site
   1398..1607    -  CDS            YPCD_STAAU (fragment): Protein predicted: Swiss-Prot protein existence level 4. From Staphylococcus aureus.
   1774..1790    -  CDS            MNase (fragment): micrococcal nuclease from Staphylococcus aureus
   1998..2672    -  CDS            REPX_STAAU: Protein inferred from homology: Swiss-Prot protein existence level 3. Produces a single-strand nick in a specific site of the plasmid, and this nick results in single-strand replication by rolling circle mechanism. From Staphylococcus aureus.
   3130..3777    +  CDS            cat: CAT1_STAAU - Experimental evidence at transcript level: Swiss-Prot protein existence level 2. This enzyme is an effector of chloramphenicol resistance in bacteria. From Staphylococcus aureus.
   4347..4363    -  protein_bind   lac operator: The lac repressor binds to the lac operator to inhibit transcription in E. coli. This inhibition can be relieved by adding lactose or isopropyl-β-D-thiogalactopyranoside (IPTG). lac repressor encoded by lacI
   4371..4401    -  promoter       lac promoter: promoter for the E. coli lac operon
   4416..4437    -  protein_bind   CAP binding site: CAP binding activates transcription in the presence of cAMP. E. coli catabolite activator protein
   4450..4542    -  CDS            lacI (fragment): lac repressor; lacI; The lac repressor binds to the lac operator to inhibit transcription in E. coli. This inhibition can be relieved by adding lactose or isopropyl-β-D-thiogalactopyranoside (IPTG).
   4725..5313    -  rep_origin     ori: high-copy-number ColE1/pMB1/pBR322/pUC origin of replication
   5484..6344    -  CDS            AmpR: β-lactamase; bla; confers resistance to ampicillin, carbenicillin, and related antibiotics
   6345..6449    -  promoter       AmpR promoter: bla
   6544..24      +  CDS            rop (fragment) (across the origin): Rop protein, which maintains plasmids at low copy number; rop
