[The description below was written by a language model from this plasmid's Addgene catalogue record and pLannotate feature annotations shown in this document.]
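Description:
pRMC2 is an empty-backbone, tetracycline-inducible expression vector for Staphylococcus aureus, built on pALC2073 and functioning as an E. coli/Staphylococcus shuttle plasmid. The sequenced record is about 6.6 kb. For work in E. coli it carries a high-copy ColE1/pUC-type origin and a β-lactamase gene with its own promoter, giving ampicillin selection. Remnants of a pUC-like cloning vector are also annotated, including fragments of lacZα, lacI, rop and the bom region, plus the lac promoter, operator and CAP site. For maintenance in S. aureus it contains a staphylococcal Rep protein gene, whose product nicks the plasmid to start rolling-circle replication. It also has a staphylococcal cat gene, so chloramphenicol is the selective agent in that host.

The regulatory module consists of a Tn10-derived tetR gene encoding the tetracycline repressor and a nearby tet operator. TetR bound to the operator blocks transcription, and tetracycline-class inducers relieve this repression, so a gene cloned at the adjacent multiple cloning site can be switched on when wanted. The feature table does not annotate the inducible promoter itself, only the operator, and there is no insert; genes are introduced by restriction cloning. Two quirks are recorded: the cloning site is shown in the opposite orientation in the published description, and repository sequencing found it to be duplicated, presumably because of the cloning strategy. This is consistent with the two separate lacZα fragments annotated near the operator. The vector is described as an improved version of earlier tetracycline-inducible systems and is suited to controlled gene expression in S. aureus.
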