Addgene plasmid #68940: pRMC2
Purpose: (Empty Backbone) tetracycline-inducible expression vector for Staphylococcus aureus
Depositing lab: Tim Foster. Depositing organization: Trinity College Dublin. Publication: An improved tetracycline-inducible expression vector for Staphylococcus aureus. Corrigan RM, Foster TJ. Plasmid. 2009 Mar;61(2):126-9. doi: 10.1016/j.plasmid.2008.10.001. Epub 2008 Nov 25. PubMed 18996145.
Backbone
  Vector backbone: pALC2073
  Vector type: Bacterial Expression ; tet inducible E. coli/Staphylococcus shuttle vector
Growth in bacteria
  Bacterial resistance: Ampicillin, 100 μg/mL
  Growth temperature: 37°C
  Growth strain: DH5alpha
  Growth instructions: Chloramphenicol should be used when transformed in S. Aureus.
  Copy number: Unknown
Gene/Insert
  Cloning method: Restriction Enzyme
  Sequencing primers: 5′ pRMC2 SEQF: ATTCAGGCTGCGCAAC; 3′ pRMC2 SEQR: TTGTTGACATTATATCATTG
Terms and licenses: Academic/Nonprofit Terms; Industry Terms: Not Available to Industry
Depositor comments: Note--MCS is inverted in the article describing this plasmid. Addgene's sequencing results with the pRMC2 SEQF primer find the MCS is duplicated, presumably due to the cloning strategy.
How to cite: pRMC2 was a gift from Tim Foster (Addgene plasmid # 68940 ; http://n2t.net/addgene:68940 ; RRID:Addgene_68940)
