>Addgene plasmid #68940 | pRMC2 | addgene partial sequence | sequence record 129509 | pRMC2 SEQF 5'-ATTCAGGCTGCGCAAC-3'
GGGGGATGTGCTGCAAGGCGATTAAGTTGGGTAACGCCAGGGTTTTCCCAGTCACGACGTTGTAAAACGA
CGGCCAGTGAATTCGAGCTCAGATCTGTTAACGGTACCATCAAGCTTATTTTAATTATACTCATGTGCTG
CAAGGCGATTAAGTTGGGTAACGCCAGGGTTTTCCCAGTCACGACGTTGTAAAACGACGGCCAGTGAATT
CGAGCTCAGATCTGTTAACGGTACCATCAAGCTTATTTTAATTATACTCTATCAATGATAGAGTGTCAAT
ATTTTTTTTAGTTTTTCATGAACTCGAGGGGATCCAAATAAAAAACTAGTTTGACAAATAACTCTATCAA
TGATATAATGTCAACAAAAAGGAGGAATTAATGATGTCTAGATTAGATAAAAGTAAAGTGATTAACAGCG
CATTAGAGCTGCTTAATGAGGTCGGAATCGAAGGTTTAACAACCCGTAAACTCGCCCAGAAGCTAGGTGT
AGAGCAGCCTACATTGTATTGGCATGTAAAAAATAAGCGGGCTTTGCTCGACGCCTTAGCCATTGAGATG
TTAGATAGGCACCATACTCACTTTTGCCCTTTAGAAGGGGAAAGCTGGCAAGATTTTTTACGTAATAACG
CTAAAAGTTTTAGATGTGCTTTACTAAGTCATCGCGATGGAGCAAAAGTACATTTAGGTACACGGCCTAC
AGAAAAACAGTATGAAACTCTCGAAAATCAATTAGCCTTTTTATGCCAACAAGGTTTTTCACTAGAGAAT
GCATTATATGCACTCAGCGCTGT
