>Addgene plasmid #68940 | pRMC2 | addgene partial sequence | sequence record 129512 | pRMC2 SEQR 5'-TTGTTGACATTATATCATTG-3'
TCGAGTTCATGAAAAACTAAAAAAAATATTGACACTCTATCATTGATAGAGTATAATTAAAATAAGCTTG
ATGGTACCGTTAACAGATCTGAGCTCGAATTCACTGGCCGTCGTTTTACAACGTCGTGACTGGGAAAACC
CTGGCGTTACCCAACTTAATCGCCTTGCAGCACATGAGTATAATTAAAATAAGCTTGATGGTACCGTTAA
CAGATCTGAGCTCGAATTCACTGGCCGTCGTTTTACAACGTCGTGACTGGGAAAACCCTGGCGTTACCCA
ACTTAATCGCCTTGCAGCACATCCCCCTTTCGCCAGCTGGCGTAATAGCGAAGAGGCCCGCACCGATCGC
CCTTCCCAACAGTTGCGCAGCCTGAATGGCGAATGGCGCCTGATGCGGTATTTTCTCCTTACGCATCTGT
GCGGTATTTCACACCGCATATGGTGCACTCTCAGTACAATCTGCTCTGATGCCGCATAGTTAAGCCAGCC
CCGACACCCGCCAACACCCGCTGACGCGCCCTGACGGGCTTGTCTGCTCCCGGCATCCGCTTACAGACAA
GCTGTGACCGTCTCCGGGAGCTGCATGTGTCAGAGGTTTTCACCGTCATCACCGAAACGCGCGAGACGAA
AGGGCCTCGTGATACGCCTATTTTTATAGGTTAATGTCATGATAATAATGGTTTCTTAGACGTCAGGTGG
CACTTTTCGGGGAAATGTGCGCGGAACCCCTATTTGTTTATTTTT
